>Addgene plasmid #89488 | YFC43 | addgene full sequence | sequence record 175413 | Addgene NGS Result
TGAGACTTTTCAACAAAGGGTAATATCCGGAAACCTCCTCGGATTCCATTGCCCAGCTATCTGTCACTTT
ATTGTGAAGATAGTGGAAAAGGAAGGTGGCTCCTACAAATGCCATCATTGCGATAAAGGAAAGGCCATCG
TTGAAGATGCCTCTGCCGACAGTGGTCCCAAAGATGGACCCCCACCCACGAGGAGCATCGTGGAAAAAGA
AGACGTTCCAACCACGTCTTCAAAGCAAGTGGATTGATGTGATATCTCCACTGACGTAAGGGATGACGCA
CAATCCCACTATCCTTCGCAAGACCCTTCCTCTATATAAGGAAGTTCATTTCATTTGGAGAGGACCTCGA
CTCTAGAGGATCCCCGGGTACCATGGCCGACAAGCAGAAGAACGGCATCAAGGTGAACTTCAAGATCCGC
CACAACATCGAGGACGGCAGCGTGCAGCTCGCCGACCACTACCAGCAGAACACCCCCATCGGCGACGGCC
CCGTGCTGCTGCCCGACAACCACTACCTGAGCTACCAGTCCGCCCTGAGCAAAGACCCCAACGAGAAGCG
CGATCACATGGTCCTGCTGGAGTTCGTGACCGCCGCCGGGATCACTCTCGGCATGGACGAGCTGTACAAG
GCCGGTGGAGGTGGATCTGGTGGAGGTGGATCTGGTGGAGGTGGATCTCTTGGCGCGCCAAGCTATCAAA
CAAGTTTGTACAAAAAAGCTGAACGAGAAACGTAAAATGATATAAATATCAATATATTAAATTAGATTTT
GCATAAAAAACAGACTACATAATACTGTAAAACACAACATATCCAGTCACTATGGCGGCCGCATTAGGCA
CCCCAGGCTTTACACTTTATGCTTCCGGCTCGTATAATGTGTGGATTTTGAGTTAGGATCCGTCGAGATT
TTCAGGAGCTAAGGAAGCTAAAATGGAGAAAAAAATCACTGGATATACCACCGTTGATATATCCCAATGG
CATCGTAAAGAACATTTTGAGGCATTTCAGTCAGTTGCTCAATGTACCTATAACCAGACCGTTCAGCTGG
ATATTACGGCCTTTTTAAAGACCGTAAAGAAAAATAAGCACAAGTTTTATCCGGCCTTTATTCACATTCT
TGCCCGCCTGATGAATGCTCATCCGGAATTCCGTATGGCAATGAAAGACGGTGAGCTGGTGATATGGGAT
AGTGTTCACCCTTGTTACACCGTTTTCCATGAGCAAACTGAAACGTTTTCATCGCTCTGGAGTGAATACC
ACGACGATTTCCGGCAGTTTCTACACATATATTCGCAAGATGTGGCGTGTTACGGTGAAAACCTGGCCTA
TTTCCCTAAAGGGTTTATTGAGAATATGTTTTTCGTCTCAGCCAATCCCTGGGTGAGTTTCACCAGTTTT
GATTTAAACGTGGCCAATATGGACAACTTCTTCGCCCCCGTTTTCACCATGGGCAAATATTATACGCAAG
GCGACAAGGTGCTGATGCCGCTGGCGATTCAGGTTCATCATGCCGTTTGTGATGGCTTCCATGTCGGCAG
AATGCTTAATGAATTACAACAGTACTGCGATGAGTGGCAGGCGGGGCGTAATCTAGAGGATCCGGCTTAC
TAAAAGCCAGATAACAGTATGCGTATTTGCGCGCTGATTTTTGCGGTATAAGAATATATACTGATATGTA
TACCCGAAGTATGTCAAAAAGAGGTATGCTATGAAGCAGCGTATTACAGTGACAGTTGACAGCGACAGCT
ATCAGTTGCTCAAGGCATATATGATGTCAATATCTCCGGTCTGGTAAGCACAACCATGCAGAATGAAGCC
CGTCGTCTGCGTGCCGAACGCTGGAAAGCGGAAAATCAGGAAGGGATGGCTGAGGTCGCCCGGTTTATTG
AAATGAACGGCTCTTTTGCTGACGAGAACAGGGGCTGGTGAAATGCAGTTTAAGGTTTACACCTATAAAA
GAGAGAGCCGTTATCGTCTGTTTGTGGATGTACAGAGTGATATTATTGACACGCCCGGGCGACGGATGGT
GATCCCCCTGGCCAGTGCACGTCTGCTGTCAGATAAAGTCCCCCGTGAACTTTACCCGGTGGTGCATATC
GGGGATGAAAGCTGGCGCATGATGACCACCGATATGGCCAGTGTGCCGGTCTCCGTTATCGGGGAAGAAG
TGGCTGATCTCAGCCACCGCGAAAATGACATCAAAAACGCCATTAACCTGATGTTCTGGGGAATATAAAT
GTCAGGCTCCCTTATACACAGCCAGTCTGCAGGTCGACCATAGTGACTGGATATGTTGTGTTTTACAGTA
TTATGTAGTCTGTTTTTTATGCAAAATCTAATTTAATATATTGATATTTATATCATTTTACGTTTCTCGT
TCAGCTTTCTTGTACAAAGTGGTTCGATAATTCTTAATTAACTAGTTCTAGAGCGGCCGCCACCGCGGTG
GAGCTCGAATTTCCCCGATCGTTCAAACATTTGGCAATAAAGTTTCTTAAGATTGAATCCTGTTGCCGGT
CTTGCGATGATTATCATATAATTTCTGTTGAATTACGTTAAGCATGTAATAATTAACATGTAATGCATGA
CGTTATTTATGAGATGGGTTTTTATGATTAGAGTCCCGCAATTATACATTTAATACGCGATAGAAAACAA
AATATAGCGCGCAAACTAGGATAAATTATCGCGCGCGGTGTCATCTATGTTACTAGATCGGGAATTCGTA
ATCATGTCATAGCTGTTTCCTGTGTGAAATTGTTATCCGCTCACAATTCCACACAACATACGAGCCGGAA
GCATAAAGTGTAAAGCCTGGGGTGCCTAATGAGTGAGCTAACTCACATTAATTGCGTTGCGCTCACTGCC
CGCTTTCCAGTCGGGAAACCTGTCGTGCCAGCTGCATTAATGAATCGGCCAACGCGCGGGGAGAGGCGGT
TTGCGTATTGGCTAGAGCAGCTTGCCAACATGGTGGAGCACGACACTCTCGTCTACTCCAAGAATATCAA
AGATACAGTCTCAGAAGACCAAAGGGCTATTGAGACTTTTCAACAAAGGGTAATATCGGGAAACCTCCTC
GGATTCCATTGCCCAGCTATCTGTCACTTCATCAAAAGGACAGTAGAAAAGGAAGGTGGCACCTACAAAT
GCCATCATTGCGATAAAGGAAAGGCTATCGTTCAAGATGCCTCTGCCGACAGTGGTCCCAAAGATGGACC
CCCACCCACGAGGAGCATCGTGGAAAAAGAAGACGTTCCAACCACGTCTTCAAAGCAAGTGGATTGATGT
GAACATGGTGGAGCACGACACTCTCGTCTACTCCAAGAATATCAAAGATACAGTCTCAGAAGACCAAAGG
GCTATTGAGACTTTTCAACAAAGGGTAATATCGGGAAACCTCCTCGGATTCCATTGCCCAGCTATCTGTC
ACTTCATCAAAAGGACAGTAGAAAAGGAAGGTGGCACCTACAAATGCCATCATTGCGATAAAGGAAAGGC
TATCGTTCAAGATGCCTCTGCCGACAGTGGTCCCAAAGATGGACCCCCACCCACGAGGAGCATCGTGGAA
AAAGAAGACGTTCCAACCACGTCTTCAAAGCAAGTGGATTGATGTGATATCTCCACTGACGTAAGGGATG
ACGCACAATCCCACTATCCTTCGCAAGACCCTTCCTCTATATAAGGAAGTTCATTTCATTTGGAGAGGAC
ACGCTGAAATCACCAGTCTCTCTCTACAAATCTATCTCTCTCGAGCTTTCGCAGATCCGGGGGGCAATGA
GATATGAAAAAGCCTGAACTCACCGCGACGTCTGTCGAGAAGTTTCTGATCGAAAAGTTCGACAGCGTCT
CCGACCTGATGCAGCTCTCGGAGGGCGAAGAATCTCGTGCTTTCAGCTTCGATGTAGGAGGGCGTGGATA
TGTCCTGCGGGTAAATAGCTGCGCCGATGGTTTCTACAAAGATCGTTATGTTTATCGGCACTTTGCATCG
GCCGCGCTCCCGATTCCGGAAGTGCTTGACATTGGGGAGTTTAGCGAGAGCCTGACCTATTGCATCTCCC
GCCGTTCACAGGGTGTCACGTTGCAAGACCTGCCTGAAACCGAACTGCCCGCTGTTCTACAACCGGTCGC
GGAGGCTATGGATGCGATCGCTGCGGCCGATCTTAGCCAGACGAGCGGGTTCGGCCCATTCGGACCGCAA
GGAATCGGTCAATACACTACATGGCGTGATTTCATATGCGCGATTGCTGATCCCCATGTGTATCACTGGC
AAACTGTGATGGACGACACCGTCAGTGCGTCCGTCGCGCAGGCTCTCGATGAGCTGATGCTTTGGGCCGA
GGACTGCCCCGAAGTCCGGCACCTCGTGCACGCGGATTTCGGCTCCAACAATGTCCTGACGGACAATGGC
CGCATAACAGCGGTCATTGACTGGAGCGAGGCGATGTTCGGGGATTCCCAATACGAGGTCGCCAACATCT
TCTTCTGGAGGCCGTGGTTGGCTTGTATGGAGCAGCAGACGCGCTACTTCGAGCGGAGGCATCCGGAGCT
TGCAGGATCGCCACGACTCCGGGCGTATATGCTCCGCATTGGTCTTGACCAACTCTATCAGAGCTTGGTT
GACGGCAATTTCGATGATGCAGCTTGGGCGCAGGGTCGATGCGACGCAATCGTCCGATCCGGAGCCGGGA
CTGTCGGGCGTACACAAATCGCCCGCAGAAGCGCGGCCGTCTGGACCGATGGCTGTGTAGAAGTACTCGC
CGATAGTGGAAACCGACGCCCCAGCACTCGTCCGAGGGCAAAGAAATAGAGTAGATGCCGACCGGGATCT
GTCGATCGACAAGCTCGAGTTTCTCCATAATAATGTGTGAGTAGTTCCCAGATAAGGGAATTAGGGTTCC
TATAGGGTTTCGCTCATGTGTTGAGCATATAAGAAACCCTTAGTATGTATTTGTATTTGTAAAATACTTC
TATCAATAAAATTTCTAATTCCTAAAACCAAAATCCAGTACTAAAATCCAGATCCCCCGAATTAATTCGG
CGTTAATTCAGTACATTAAAAACGTCCGCAATGTGTTATTAAGTTGTCTAAGCGTCAATTTGTTTACACC
ACAATATATCCTGCCACCAGCCAGCCAACAGCTCCCCGACCGGCAGCTCGGCACAAAATCACCACTCGAT
ACAGGCAGCCCATCAGTCCGGGACGGCGTCAGCGGGAGAGCCGTTGTAAGGCGGCAGACTTTGCTCATGT
TACCGATGCTATTCGGAAGAACGGCAACTAAGCTGCCGGGTTTGAAACACGGATGATCTCGCGGAGGGTA
GCATGTTGATTGTAACGATGACAGAGCGTTGCTGCCTGTGATCACCGCGGTTTCAAAATCGGCTCCGTCG
ATACTATGTTATACGCCAACTTTGAAAACAACTTTGAAAAAGCTGTTTTCTGGTATTTAAGGTTTTAGAA
TGCAAGGAACAGTGAATTGGAGTTCGTCTTGTTATAATTAGCTTCTTGGGGTATCTTTAAATACTGTAGA
AAAGAGGAAGGAAATAATAAATGGCTAAAATGAGAATATCACCGGAATTGAAAAAACTGATCGAAAAATA
CCGCTGCGTAAAAGATACGGAAGGAATGTCTCCTGCTAAGGTATATAAGCTGGTGGGAGAAAATGAAAAC
CTATATTTAAAAATGACGGACAGCCGGTATAAAGGGACCACCTATGATGTGGAACGGGAAAAGGACATGA
TGCTATGGCTGGAAGGAAAGCTGCCTGTTCCAAAGGTCCTGCACTTTGAACGGCATGATGGCTGGAGCAA
TCTGCTCATGAGTGAGGCCGATGGCGTCCTTTGCTCGGAAGAGTATGAAGATGAACAAAGCCCTGAAAAG
ATTATCGAGCTGTATGCGGAGTGCATCAGGCTCTTTCACTCCATCGACATATCGGATTGTCCCTATACGA
ATAGCTTAGACAGCCGCTTAGCCGAATTGGATTACTTACTGAATAACGATCTGGCCGATGTGGATTGCGA
AAACTGGGAAGAAGACACTCCATTTAAAGATCCGCGCGAGCTGTATGATTTTTTAAAGACGGAAAAGCCC
GAAGAGGAACTTGTCTTTTCCCACGGCGACCTGGGAGACAGCAACATCTTTGTGAAAGATGGCAAAGTAA
GTGGCTTTATTGATCTTGGGAGAAGCGGCAGGGCGGACAAGTGGTATGACATTGCCTTCTGCGTCCGGTC
GATCAGGGAGGATATCGGGGAAGAACAGTATGTCGAGCTATTTTTTGACTTACTGGGGATCAAGCCTGAT
TGGGAGAAAATAAAATATTATATTTTACTGGATGAATTGTTTTAGTACCTAGAATGCATGACCAAAATCC
CTTAACGTGAGTTTTCGTTCCACTGAGCGTCAGACCCCGTAGAAAAGATCAAAGGATCTTCTTGAGATCC
TTTTTTTCTGCGCGTAATCTGCTGCTTGCAAACAAAAAAACCACCGCTACCAGCGGTGGTTTGTTTGCCG
GATCAAGAGCTACCAACTCTTTTTCCGAAGGTAACTGGCTTCAGCAGAGCGCAGATACCAAATACTGTCC
TTCTAGTGTAGCCGTAGTTAGGCCACCACTTCAAGAACTCTGTAGCACCGCCTACATACCTCGCTCTGCT
AATCCTGTTACCAGTGGCTGCTGCCAGTGGCGATAAGTCGTGTCTTACCGGGTTGGACTCAAGACGATAG
TTACCGGATAAGGCGCAGCGGTCGGGCTGAACGGGGGGTTCGTGCACACAGCCCAGCTTGGAGCGAACGA
CCTACACCGAACTGAGATACCTACAGCGTGAGCTATGAGAAAGCGCCACGCTTCCCGAAGGGAGAAAGGC
GGACAGGTATCCGGTAAGCGGCAGGGTCGGAACAGGAGAGCGCACGAGGGAGCTTCCAGGGGGAAACGCC
TGGTATCTTTATAGTCCTGTCGGGTTTCGCCACCTCTGACTTGAGCGTCGATTTTTGTGATGCTCGTCAG
GGGGGCGGAGCCTATGGAAAAACGCCAGCAACGCGGCCTTTTTACGGTTCCTGGCCTTTTGCTGGCCTTT
TGCTCACATGTTCTTTCCTGCGTTATCCCCTGATTCTGTGGATAACCGTATTACCGCCTTTGAGTGAGCT
GATACCGCTCGCCGCAGCCGAACGACCGAGCGCAGCGAGTCAGTGAGCGAGGAAGCGGAAGAGCGCCTGA
TGCGGTATTTTCTCCTTACGCATCTGTGCGGTATTTCACACCGCATATGGTGCACTCTCAGTACAATCTG
CTCTGATGCCGCATAGTTAAGCCAGTATACACTCCGCTATCGCTACGTGACTGGGTCATGGCTGCGCCCC
GACACCCGCCAACACCCGCTGACGCGCCCTGACGGGCTTGTCTGCTCCCGGCATCCGCTTACAGACAAGC
TGTGACCGTCTCCGGGAGCTGCATGTGTCAGAGGTTTTCACCGTCATCACCGAAACGCGCGAGGCAGGGT
GCCTTGATGTGGGCGCCGGCGGTCGAGTGGCGACGGCGCGGCTTGTCCGCGCCCTGGTAGATTGCCTGGC
CGTAGGCCAGCCATTTTTGAGCGGCCAGCGGCCGCGATAGGCCGACGCGAAGCGGCGGGGCGTAGGGAGC
GCAGCGACCGAAGGGTAGGCGCTTTTTGCAGCTCTTCGGCTGTGCGCTGGCCAGACAGTTATGCACAGGC
CAGGCGGGTTTTAAGAGTTTTAATAAGTTTTAAAGAGTTTTAGGCGGAAAAATCGCCTTTTTTCTCTTTT
ATATCAGTCACTTACATGTGTGACCGGTTCCCAATGTACGGCTTTGGGTTCCCAATGTACGGGTTCCGGT
TCCCAATGTACGGCTTTGGGTTCCCAATGTACGTGCTATCCACAGGAAAGAGACCTTTTCGACCTTTTTC
CCCTGCTAGGGCAATTTGCCCTAGCATCTGCTCCGTACATTAGGAACCGGCGGATGCTTCGCCCTCGATC
AGGTTGCGGTAGCGCATGACTAGGATCGGGCCAGCCTGCCCCGCCTCCTCCTTCAAATCGTACTCCGGCA
GGTCATTTGACCCGATCAGCTTGCGCACGGTGAAACAGAACTTCTTGAACTCTCCGGCGCTGCCACTGCG
TTCGTAGATCGTCTTGAACAACCATCTGGCTTCTGCCTTGCCTGCGGCGCGGCGTGCCAGGCGGTAGAGA
AAACGGCCGATGCCGGGATCGATCAAAAAGTAATCGGGGTGAACCGTCAGCACGTCCGGGTTCTTGCCTT
CTGTGATCTCGCGGTACATCCAATCAGCTAGCTCGATCTCGATGTACTCCGGCCGCCCGGTTTCGCTCTT
TACGATCTTGTAGCGGCTAATCAAGGCTTCACCCTCGGATACCGTCACCAGGCGGCCGTTCTTGGCCTTC
TTCGTACGCTGCATGGCAACGTGCGTGGTGTTTAACCGAATGCAGGTTTCTACCAGGTCGTCTTTCTGCT
TTCCGCCATCGGCTCGCCGGCAGAACTTGAGTACGTCCGCAACGTGTGGACGGAACACGCGGCCGGGCTT
GTCTCCCTTCCCTTCCCGGTATCGGTTCATGGATTCGGTTAGATGGGAAACCGCCATCAGTACCAGGTCG
TAATCCCACACACTGGCCATGCCGGCCGGCCCTGCGGAAACCTCTACGTGCCCGTCTGGAAGCTCGTAGC
GGATCACCTCGCCAGCTCGTCGGTCACGCTTCGACAGACGGAAAACGGCCACGTCCATGATGCTGCGACT
ATCGCGGGTGCCCACGTCATAGAGCATCGGAACGAAAAAATCTGGTTGCTCGTCGCCCTTGGGCGGCTTC
CTAATCGACGGCGCACCGGCTGCCGGCGGTTGCCGGGATTCTTTGCGGATTCGATCAGCGGCCGCTTGCC
ACGATTCACCGGGGCGTGCTTCTGCCTCGATGCGTTGCCGCTGGGCGGCCTGCGCGGCCTTCAACTTCTC
CACCAGGTCATCACCCAGCGCCGCGCCGATTTGTACCGGGCCGGATGGTTTGCGACCGCTCACGCCGATT
CCTCGGGCTTGGGGGTTCCAGTGCCATTGCAGGGCCGGCAGGCAACCCAGCCGCTTACGCCTGGCCAACC
GCCCGTTCCTCCACACATGGGGCATTCCACGGCGTCGGTGCCTGGTTGTTCTTGATTTTCCATGCCGCCT
CCTTTAGCCGCTAAAATTCATCTACTCATTTATTCATTTGCTCATTTACTCTGGTAGCTGCGCGATGTAT
TCAGATAGCAGCTCGGTAATGGTCTTGCCTTGGCGTACCGCGTACATCTTCAGCTTGGTGTGATCCTCCG
CCGGCAACTGAAAGTTGACCCGCTTCATGGCTGGCGTGTCTGCCAGGCTGGCCAACGTTGCAGCCTTGCT
GCTGCGTGCGCTCGGACGGCCGGCACTTAGCGTGTTTGTGCTTTTGCTCATTTTCTCTTTACCTCATTAA
CTCAAATGAGTTTTGATTTAATTTCAGCGGCCAGCGCCTGGACCTCGCGGGCAGCGTCGCCCTCGGGTTC
TGATTCAAGAACGGTTGTGCCGGCGGCGGCAGTGCCTGGGTAGCTCACGCGCTGCGTGATACGGGACTCA
AGAATGGGCAGCTCGTACCCGGCCAGCGCCTCGGCAACCTCACCGCCGATGCGCGTGCCTTTGATCGCCC
GCGACACGACAAAGGCCGCTTGTAGCCTTCCATCCGTGACCTCAATGCGCTGCTTAACCAGCTCCACCAG
GTCGGCGGTGGCCCATATGTCGTAAGGGCTTGGCTGCACCGGAATCAGCACGAAGTCGGCTGCCTTGATC
GCGGACACAGCCAAGTCCGCCGCCTGGGGCGCTCCGTCGATCACTACGAAGTCGCGCCGGCCGATGGCCT
TCACGTCGCGGTCAATCGTCGGGCGGTCGATGCCGACAACGGTTAGCGGTTGATCTTCCCGCACGGCCGC
CCAATCGCGGGCACTGCCCTGGGGATCGGAATCGACTAACAGAACATCGGCCCCGGCGAGTTGCAGGGCG
CGGGCTAGATGGGTTGCGATGGTCGTCTTGCCTGACCCGCCTTTCTGGTTAAGTACAGCGATAACCTTCA
TGCGTTCCCCTTGCGTATTTGTTTATTTACTCATCGCATCATATACGCAGCGACCGCATGACGCAAGCTG
TTTTACTCAAATACACATCACCTTTTTAGACGGCGGCGCTCGGTTTCTTCAGCGGCCAAGCTGGCCGGCC
AGGCCGCCAGCTTGGCATCAGACAAACCGGCCAGGATTTCATGCAGCCGCACGGTTGAGACGTGCGCGGG
CGGCTCGAACACGTACCCGGCCGCGATCATCTCCGCCTCGATCTCTTCGGTAATGAAAAACGGTTCGTCC
TGGCCGTCCTGGTGCGGTTTCATGCTTGTTCCTCTTGGCGTTCATTCTCGGCGGCCGCCAGGGCGTCGGC
CTCGGTCAATGCGTCCTCACGGAAGGCACCGCGCCGCCTGGCCTCGGTGGGCGTCACTTCCTCGCTGCGC
TCAAGTGCGCGGTACAGGGTCGAGCGATGCACGCCAAGCAGTGCAGCCGCCTCTTTCACGGTGCGGCCTT
CCTGGTCGATCAGCTCGCGGGCGTGCGCGATCTGTGCCGGGGTGAGGGTAGGGCGGGGGCCAAACTTCAC
GCCTCGGGCCTTGGCGGCCTCGCGCCCGCTCCGGGTGCGGTCGATGATTAGGGAACGCTCGAACTCGGCA
ATGCCGGCGAACACGGTCAACACCATGCGGCCGGCCGGCGTGGTGGTGTCGGCCCACGGCTCTGCCAGGC
TACGCAGGCCCGCGCCGGCCTCCTGGATGCGCTCGGCAATGTCCAGTAGGTCGCGGGTGCTGCGGGCCAG
GCGGTCTAGCCTGGTCACTGTCACAACGTCGCCAGGGCGTAGGTGGTCAAGCATCCTGGCCAGCTCCGGG
CGGTCGCGCCTGGTGCCGGTGATCTTCTCGGAAAACAGCTTGGTGCAGCCGGCCGCGTGCAGTTCGGCCC
GTTGGTTGGTCAAGTCCTGGTCGTCGGTGCTGACGCGGGCATAGCCCAGCAGGCCAGCGGCGGCGCTCTT
GTTCATGGCGTAATGTCTCCGGTTCTAGTCGCAAGTATTCTACTTTATGCGACTAAAACACGCGACAAGA
AAACGCCAGGAAAAGGGCAGGGCGGCAGCCTGTCGCGTAACTTAGGACTTGTGCGACATGTCGTTTTCAG
AAGACGGCTGCACTGAACGTCAGAAGCCGACTGCACTATAGCAGCGGAGGGGTTGGATCAAAGTACTTTG
ATCCCGAGGGGAACCCTGTGGTTGGCATGCACATACAAATGGACGAACGGATAAACCTTTTCACGCCCTT
TTAAATATCCGATTATTCTAATAAACGCTCTTTTCTCTTAGGTTTACCCGCCAATATATCCTGTCAAACA
CTGATAGTTTAAACTGAAGGCGGGAAACGACAATCTGATCCAAGCTCAAGCTGCTCTAGCATTCGCCATT
CAGGCTGCGCAACTGTTGGGAAGGGCGATCGGTGCGGGCCTCTTCGCTATTACGCCAGCTGGCGAAAGGG
GGATGTGCTGCAAGGCGATTAAGTTGGGTAACGCCAGGGTTTTCCCAGTCACGACGTTGTAAAACGACGG
CCAGTGCCAAGCTTGCATGCCTGCAGGTCAACATGGTGGAGCACGACACACTTGTCTACTCCAAAAATAT
CAAAGATACAGTCTCAGAAGACCAAAGGGCAATTGAGACTTTTCAACAAAGGGTAATATCCGGAAACCTC
CTCGGATTCCATTGCCCAGCTATCTGTCACTTTATTGTGAAGATAGTGGAAAAGGAAGGTGGCTCCTACA
AATGCCATCATTGCGATAAAGGAAAGGCCATCGTTGAAGATGCCTCTGCCGACAGTGGTCCCAAAGATGG
ACCCCCACCCACGAGGAGCATCGTGGAAAAAGAAGACGTTCCAACCACGTCTTCAAAGCAAGTGGATTGA
TGTGATAACATGGTGGAGCACGACACACTTGTCTACTCCAAAAATATCAAAGATACAGTCTCAGAAGACC
AAAGGGCAAT
Features (pLannotate 1.2.2; 31 found; start..end, strand, type, name):
    347..372     -  misc_feature   MCS (fragment): pUC18/19 multiple cloning site
    379..630     +  CDS            VC155: C-terminal fragment of mVenus for use in bimolecular fluorescence complementation (BiFC) (Kodama and Hu, 2010)
    700..824     +  protein_bind   attR1: mutant version of attR; recombination site for the Gateway® LR reaction LR Clonase™
    849..879     +  promoter       lac UV5 promoter: E. coli lac promoter with an "up" mutation
    903..932     +  promoter       cat promoter (fragment): promoter of the E. coli cat gene encoding chloramphenicol acetyltransferase
    933..1613    +  CDS            CmR: chloramphenicol acetyltransferase confers resistance to chloramphenicol
   1770..1928    +  CDS            ccdA (fragment): CCDA_ECO57 - Also known as H, letA. Experimental evidence at protein level: Swiss-Prot protein existence level 1. Antitoxin component of a type II toxin-antitoxin (TA) system which inhibits the post-segregational killing (PSK) of plasmid-free cells, also referred to as a plasmid addiction system. Binds to and blocks the activity of CcdB; will also remove bound CcdB protein from the CcdB-GyrA complex by forming a CcdA-CcdB complex, a process termed rejuvenation. Functions as a transcriptional corepressor for the ccdAB operon, repression also requires CcdB (By similarity). From Escherichia coli
   1933..2238    +  CDS            ccdB: CcdB, a bacterial toxin that poisons DNA gyrase; ccdB; Plasmids containing the ccdB gene cannot be propagated in standard E. coli strains.
   2279..2403    -  protein_bind   attR2: mutant version of attR; recombination site for the Gateway® LR reaction LR Clonase™
   2421..2456    -  misc_feature   MCS (fragment): pBluescript multiple cloning site
   2467..2719    +  terminator     NOS terminator: nopaline synthase terminator and poly(A) signal
   2758..2780    -  protein_bind   lac operator (fragment): The lac repressor binds to the lac operator to inhibit transcription in E. coli. This inhibition can be relieved by adding lactose or isopropyl-β-D-thiogalactopyranoside (IPTG). lac repressor encoded by lacI
   2784..2814    -  promoter       lac promoter: promoter for the E. coli lac operon
   2829..2850    -  protein_bind   CAP binding site: CAP binding activates transcription in the presence of cAMP. E. coli catabolite activator protein
   2863..2951    -  CDS            lacI (fragment): lac repressor; lacI; The lac repressor binds to the lac operator to inhibit transcription in E. coli. This inhibition can be relieved by adding lactose or isopropyl-β-D-thiogalactopyranoside (IPTG).
   3041..3717    +  promoter       CaMV 35S promoter (enhanced): cauliflower mosaic virus 35S promoter with a duplicated enhancer region
   3784..4809    +  CDS            HygR: hygromycin B phosphotransferase confers resistance to hygromycin
   4850..5024    +  polyA_signal   CaMV poly(A) signal: cauliflower mosaic virus polyadenylation signal
   5102..5126    -  misc_feature   LB T-DNA repeat: left border repeat from nopaline C58 T-DNA
   5551..6345    +  CDS            KanR: aminoglycoside phosphotransferase; aphA-3; confers resistance to kanamycin
   6432..7020    +  rep_origin     ori: high-copy-number ColE1/pMB1/pBR322/pUC origin of replication
   7206..7346    -  misc_feature   bom: basis of mobility region from pBR322
   7448..7487    -  CDS            rop (fragment): Rop protein, which maintains plasmids at low copy number; rop
   7690..7884    -  rep_origin     pVS1 oriV: origin of replication for the Pseudomonas plasmid pVS1 (Heeb et al., 2000)
   7950..9023    -  CDS            pVS1 RepA: replication protein from the Pseudomonas plasmid pVS1 (Heeb et al., 2000)
   9452..10081   -  CDS            pVS1 StaA: stability protein from the Pseudomonas plasmid pVS1 (Heeb et al., 2000)
  10641..11042   -  CDS            Y4CG_SINFN (fragment): Protein inferred from homology: Swiss-Prot protein existence level 3. From Sinorhizobium fredii (strain NBRC 101917 / NGR234).
  11382..11406   -  misc_feature   RB T-DNA repeat: right border repeat from nopaline C58 T-DNA
  11472..11626   -  CDS            lacZα (fragment): LacZα fragment of β-galactosidase; lacZ fragment
  11629..11649   -  misc_feature   MCS (fragment): pUC18/19 multiple cloning site
  11724..345     +  promoter       CaMV 35S promoter (enhanced) (across the origin): cauliflower mosaic virus 35S promoter with a duplicated enhancer region
