[The description below was written by a language model from this plasmid's Addgene catalogue record and pLannotate feature annotations shown in this document.]
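Description:
YFC43 is an empty Gateway destination vector for bimolecular fluorescence complementation (BiFC) in plants, built on the pMDC43 binary backbone. As a T-DNA binary plasmid of about 12 kb, it carries a ColE1/pBR322-type origin with the bom mobilisation region for propagation in E. coli. The pVS1 oriV, RepA and StaA functions maintain it in Agrobacterium. Bacterial selection relies on a backbone aphA-3-type kanamycin resistance gene. According to the depositor this gene also confers amikacin resistance, which helps distinguish recombinant clones from kanamycin-resistant pDONR entry plasmids. Chloramphenicol resistance comes from the Gateway cassette. Because that cassette also encodes the gyrase toxin CcdB, the unrecombined vector must be kept in a ccdB-tolerant strain.

Between the nopaline-type right and left T-DNA borders lie two plant expression units. In the first, an enhanced (duplicated-enhancer) CaMV 35S promoter drives the C-terminal fragment of YFP (recorded as residues 154–240, annotated as the Venus-type VC155 fragment). This is followed by a flexible linker that the depositor added to aid folding of fusion proteins, then attR1, the CmR/ccdB counterselection cassette, attR2 and the NOS terminator. An LR reaction with an entry clone replaces the cassette with a gene of interest, producing a protein with the YFP-C fragment fused to its N terminus. The second unit, a further enhanced 35S promoter driving hygromycin phosphotransferase with the CaMV polyadenylation signal, allows selection of transformed plant tissue.

The vector is intended for use alongside its N-terminal-fragment counterpart (YFN43). If the two tagged proteins interact in plant cells after Agrobacterium-mediated delivery, the YFP halves reassemble and fluoresce, reporting both the interaction and its subcellular location.
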