Addgene plasmid #89488: YFC43
Purpose: (Empty Backbone) Gateway-based Bimolecular Fluorescence Complementation (BiFC) binary vector containing C terminal fragment of YFP
Depositing lab: Alejandro Ferrando. Depositing organization: Instituto de Biologia Molecular y Celular de Plantas. Publication: Aminopropyltransferases involved in polyamine biosynthesis localize preferentially in the nucleus of plant cells. Belda-Palazon B, Ruiz L, Marti E, Tarraga S, Tiburcio AF, Culianez F, Farras R, Carrasco P, Ferrando A. PLoS One. 2012;7(10):e46907. doi: 10.1371/journal.pone.0046907. Epub 2012 Oct 8. PubMed 23056524.
Backbone
  Vector backbone: pMDC43
  Vector type: Plant Expression
  Promoter: 2x35S
  Selectable markers: Hygromycin
  Tag / fusion protein: YFP-C (aa 154-240) (N terminal on backbone)
Growth in bacteria
  Bacterial resistance: Chloramphenicol and Kanamycin, 25 & 50 μg/mL
  Growth temperature: 37°C
  Growth strain: ccdB Survival
  Growth instructions: These pMDC43 derived plasmids have genes of resistance not only to Kanamycin but also to Amikacin, while the genes of resistance to Kan in the pDONR don't have it. So this way the recombinant clones between pYFN43 or pYFC43 with pDONr can be differentiated.
  Copy number: Unknown
Gene/Insert
  Cloning method: Gateway Cloning
Terms and licenses: Academic/Nonprofit Terms; Industry Terms: Not Available to Industry
Depositor comments: To enhance folding of the fusion proteins a flexible linker was introduced between the coding sequence of either fragment of YFP and the attR recombination site. For more information see: http://www.ibmcp.upv.es/FerrandoLabVectors/
How to cite: YFC43 was a gift from Alejandro Ferrando (Addgene plasmid # 89488 ; http://n2t.net/addgene:89488 ; RRID:Addgene_89488)
